LOCUS       Exported 7491 bp ds-DNA circular SYN 12-MAY-2021
DEFINITION  express MBP tagged SARS-CoV-2 Nucleocapsid protein without the
            linker.
ACCESSION   .
VERSION     .
KEYWORDS    SARS-CoV-2_N_deltalinker
SOURCE      synthetic DNA construct
  ORGANISM  synthetic DNA construct
REFERENCE   1 (bases 1 to 7491)
  AUTHORS   Perdikari TM, Murthy AC, Ryan VH, Watters S, Naik MT, Fawzi NL
  TITLE     SARS-CoV-2 nucleocapsid protein phase-separates with RNA and with
            human hnRNPs.
  JOURNAL   EMBO J. 2020 Nov 17:e106478. doi: 10.15252/embj.2020106478.
  PUBMED    33200826
REFERENCE   2 (bases 1 to 7491)
  AUTHORS   .
  TITLE     Direct Submission
  JOURNAL   Exported May 12, 2021 from SnapGene Server 1.1.58
            http://www.snapgene.com
FEATURES             Location/Qualifiers
     source          1..7491
                     /organism="synthetic DNA construct"
                     /mol_type="other DNA"
     primer_bind     1..20
                     /label=T7
                     /note="T7 promoter, forward primer"
     promoter        1..19
                     /label=T7 promoter
                     /note="promoter for bacteriophage T7 RNA polymerase"
     protein_bind    20..44
                     /label=lac operator
                     /bound_moiety="lac repressor encoded by lacI"
                     /note="The lac repressor binds to the lac operator to
                     inhibit transcription in E. coli. This inhibition can be
                     relieved by adding lactose or
                     isopropyl-beta-D-thiogalactopyranoside (IPTG)."
     RBS             59..81
                     /note="efficient ribosome binding site from bacteriophage
                     T7 gene 10 (Olins and Rangwala, 1989)"
     CDS             106..123
                     /codon_start=1
                     /product="6xHis affinity tag"
                     /label=6xHis
                     /translation="HHHHHH"
     CDS             136..1233
                     /codon_start=1
                     /gene="malE (mutated)"
                     /product="maltose binding protein from E. coli"
                     /label=MBP
                     /note="This version of the gene does not encode a signal
                     sequence, so MBP will remain in the cytosol."
                     /translation="KIEEGKLVIWINGDKGYNGLAEVGKKFEKDTGIKVTVEHPDKLEE
                     KFPQVAATGDGPDIIFWAHDRFGGYAQSGLLAEITPDKAFQDKLYPFTWDAVRYNGKLI
                     AYPIAVEALSLIYNKDLLPNPPKTWEEIPALDKELKAKGKSALMFNLQEPYFTWPLIAA
                     DGGYAFKYENGKYDIKDVGVDNAGAKAGLTFLVDLIKNKHMNADTDYSIAEAAFNKGET
                     AMTINGPWAWSNIDTSKVNYGVTVLPTFKGQPSKPFVGVLSAGINAASPNKELAKEFLE
                     NYLLTDEGLEAVNKDKPLGAVALKSYEEELAKDPRIAATMENAQKGEIMPNIPQMSAFW
                     YAVRTAVINAASGRQTVDEALKDAQT"
     regulatory      1090..1099
                     /regulatory_class="other"
                     /note="vertebrate consensus sequence for strong initiation
                     of translation (Kozak, 1987)"
     primer_bind     1207..1230
                     /label=MBP-F
                     /note="Maltose binding protein, forward primer"
     protein_bind    1252..1276
                     /gene="mutant version of attB"
                     /label=attB1
                     /bound_moiety="BP Clonase(TM)"
                     /note="recombination site for the Gateway(R) BP reaction"
     CDS             1285..1305
                     /codon_start=1
                     /product="tobacco etch virus (TEV) protease recognition and
                     cleavage site"
                     /label=TEV site
                     /translation="ENLYFQG"
     CDS             2356..2373
                     /codon_start=1
                     /product="6xHis affinity tag"
                     /label=6xHis
                     /translation="HHHHHH"
     primer_bind     complement(2426..2444)
                     /label=T7 Term
                     /note="T7 terminator, reverse primer"
     terminator      2440..2487
                     /label=T7 terminator
                     /note="transcription terminator for bacteriophage T7 RNA
                     polymerase"
     rep_origin      2524..2979
                     /direction=RIGHT
                     /label=f1 ori
                     /note="f1 bacteriophage origin of replication; arrow
                     indicates direction of (+) strand synthesis"
     primer_bind     complement(2611..2630)
                     /label=F1ori-R
                     /note="F1 origin, reverse primer"
     primer_bind     2821..2842
                     /label=F1ori-F
                     /note="F1 origin, forward primer"
     CDS             complement(3071..3886)
                     /codon_start=1
                     /gene="aph(3')-Ia"
                     /product="aminoglycoside phosphotransferase"
                     /label=KanR
                     /note="confers resistance to kanamycin in bacteria or G418
                     (Geneticin(R)) in eukaryotes"
                     /translation="MSHIQRETSCSRPRLNSNMDADLYGYKWARDNVGQSGATIYRLYG
                     KPDAPELFLKHGKGSVANDVTDEMVRLNWLTEFMPLPTIKHFIRTPDDAWLLTTAIPGK
                     TAFQVLEEYPDSGENIVDALAVFLRRLHSIPVCNCPFNSDRVFRLAQAQSRMNNGLVDA
                     SDFDDERNGWPVEQVWKEMHKLLPFSPDSVVTHGDFSLDNLIFDEGKLIGCIDVGRVGI
                     ADRYQDLAILWNCLGEFSPSLQKRLFQKYGIDNPDMNKLQFHLMLDEFF"
     primer_bind     3794..3813
                     /label=Kan-R
                     /note="Kanamycin resistance gene, reverse primer"
     primer_bind     3878..3897
                     /label=pENTR-R
                     /note="pENTR vectors, reverse primer"
     rep_origin      4008..4596
                     /direction=RIGHT
                     /label=ori
                     /note="high-copy-number ColE1/pMB1/pBR322/pUC origin of
                     replication"
     primer_bind     4497..4516
                     /label=pBR322ori-F
                     /note="pBR322 origin, forward primer"
     primer_bind     4750..4767
                     /label=L4440
                     /note="L4440 vector, forward primer"
     misc_feature    4782..4921
                     /label=bom
                     /note="basis of mobility region from pBR322"
     primer_bind     complement(4847..4866)
                     /label=pRS-marker
                     /note="pRS vectors, use to sequence yeast selectable
                     marker"
     primer_bind     5007..5029
                     /label=pGEX 3'
                     /note="pGEX vectors, reverse primer"
     CDS             complement(5023..5214)
                     /codon_start=1
                     /gene="rop"
                     /product="Rop protein, which maintains plasmids at low copy
                     number"
                     /label=rop
                     /translation="MTKQEKTALNMARFIRSQTLTLLEKLNELDADEQADICESLHDHA
                     DELYRSCLARFGDDGENL"
     CDS             complement(6023..7105)
                     /codon_start=1
                     /gene="lacI"
                     /product="lac repressor"
                     /label=lacI
                     /note="The lac repressor binds to the lac operator to
                     inhibit transcription in E. coli. This inhibition can be
                     relieved by adding lactose or
                     isopropyl-beta-D-thiogalactopyranoside (IPTG)."
                     /translation="MKPVTLYDVAEYAGVSYQTVSRVVNQASHVSAKTREKVEAAMAEL
                     NYIPNRVAQQLAGKQSLLIGVATSSLALHAPSQIVAAIKSRADQLGASVVVSMVERSGV
                     EACKAAVHNLLAQRVSGLIINYPLDDQDAIAVEAACTNVPALFLDVSDQTPINSIIFSH
                     EDGTRLGVEHLVALGHQQIALLAGPLSSVSARLRLAGWHKYLTRNQIQPIAEREGDWSA
                     MSGFQQTMQMLNEGIVPTAMLVANDQMALGAMRAITESGLRVGADISVVGYDDTEDSSC
                     YIPPLTTIKQDFRLLGQTSVDRLLQLSQGQAVKGNQLLPVSLVKRKTTLAPNTQTASPR
                     ALADSLMQLARQVSRLESGQ"
     primer_bind     7067..7086
                     /label=LacI-R
                     /note="LacI, reverse primer"
     promoter        complement(7106..7183)
                     /gene="lacI"
                     /label=lacI promoter
     primer_bind     7389..7408
                     /label=pBRrevBam
                     /note="pBR322 vectors, tet region, downstream of BamHI,
                     reverse primer"
ORIGIN
        1 taatacgact cactataggg gaattgtgag cggataacaa ttcccctcta gaaataattt
       61 tgtttaactt taagaaggag atataccatg ggatctgata aaattcatca tcatcatcat
      121 cacagcagcg gtaccaaaat cgaagaaggt aaactggtaa tctggattaa cggcgataaa
      181 ggctataacg gtctcgctga agtcggtaag aaattcgaga aagataccgg aattaaagtc
      241 accgttgagc atccggataa actggaagag aaattcccac aggttgcggc aactggcgat
      301 ggccctgaca ttatcttctg ggcacacgac cgctttggtg gctacgctca atctggcctg
      361 ttggctgaaa tcaccccgga caaagcgttc caggacaagc tgtatccgtt tacctgggat
      421 gccgtacgtt acaacggcaa gctgattgct tacccgatcg ctgttgaagc gttatcgctg
      481 atttataaca aagatctgct gccgaacccg ccaaaaacct gggaagagat cccggcgctg
      541 gataaagaac tgaaagcgaa aggtaagagc gcgctgatgt tcaacctgca agaaccgtac
      601 ttcacctggc cgctgattgc tgctgacggg ggttatgcgt tcaagtatga aaacggcaag
      661 tacgacatta aagacgtggg cgtggataac gctggcgcga aagcgggtct gaccttcctg
      721 gttgacctga ttaaaaacaa acacatgaat gcagacaccg attactccat cgcagaagct
      781 gcctttaata aaggcgaaac agcgatgacc atcaacggcc cgtgggcatg gtccaacatc
      841 gacaccagca aagtgaatta tggtgtaacg gtactgccga ccttcaaggg tcaaccatcc
      901 aaaccgttcg ttggcgtgct gagcgcaggt attaacgccg ccagtccgaa caaagagctg
      961 gcaaaagagt tcctcgaaaa ctatctgctg actgatgaag gtctggaagc ggttaataaa
     1021 gacaaaccgc tgggtgccgt agcgctgaag tcttacgagg aagagttggc gaaagatcca
     1081 cgtattgccg ccaccatgga aaacgcccag aaaggtgaaa tcatgccgaa catcccgcag
     1141 atgtccgctt tctggtatgc cgtgcgtact gcggtgatca acgccgccag cggtcgtcag
     1201 actgtcgatg aagccctgaa agacgcgcag actaattcgg gatctgatat cacaagtttg
     1261 tacaaaaaag ctgaaggcgg taccgagaac ctgtacttcc agggtcatat gagcgacaat
     1321 ggtccgcaga atcaacgtaa tgcgccgcgt atcacctttg gtggtccgag cgacagcacc
     1381 ggcagcaatc agaatggcga acgtagcggt gcgcgtagca aacagcgtcg tccgcagggt
     1441 ctgccgaaca acaccgcgag ctggtttacc gcgctgaccc aacacggcaa agaagacctg
     1501 aaattcccgc gtggtcaagg cgttccgatc aacaccaaca gcagcccgga tgaccagatt
     1561 ggctattacc gtcgtgcgac ccgtcgtatt cgtggcggtg atggcaagat gaaagacctg
     1621 agcccgcgtt ggtatttcta ctatctgggt accggcccgg aggcgggtct gccgtatggt
     1681 gcgaacaagg acggtatcat ttgggtggcg accgaaggcg cgctgaacac cccgaaggac
     1741 cacatcggta cccgtaaccc ggcgaacaac gcggcgatcg ttctgcagct gccgcaaggt
     1801 accaccctgc cgaaaggttt ctatgcggag aagaaaagcg cggcggaggc gagcaaaaag
     1861 ccgcgtcaga aacgtaccgc gaccaaagcg tacaacgtga cccaagcgtt tggtcgtcgt
     1921 ggtccggaac aaacccaggg taacttcggt gatcaggaac tgattcgtca aggtaccgac
     1981 tacaaacact ggccgcaaat cgcgcagttc gcgccgagcg cgagcgcgtt ctttggtatg
     2041 agccgtatcg gtatggaagt taccccgagc ggtacctggc tgacctatac cggtgcgatc
     2101 aagctggacg ataaggatcc gaacttcaag gaccaggtta tcctgctgaa caagcacatc
     2161 gacgcgtaca aaaccttccc gccgaccgag ccgaagaaag acaagaagaa gaaagcggac
     2221 gagacccaag cgctgccgca acgtcagaaa aagcaacaga ccgttaccct gctgccggcg
     2281 gcggatctgg acgactttag caaacaactg caacagagca tgagcagcgc ggatagcacc
     2341 caggcgtaac tcgagcacca ccaccaccac cactgagatc cggctgctaa caaagcccga
     2401 aaggaagctg agttggctgc tgccaccgct gagcaataac tagcataacc ccttggggcc
     2461 tctaaacggg tcttgagggg ttttttgctg aaaggaggaa ctatatccgg attggcgaat
     2521 gggnnnnnnn nnnnnnnnnn nnnnnnnnnn nnnnnnnnnn nnnnnnnnnn nnnnnnnnnn
     2581 nnnnnnnnnn nnnnnnnnnn nnnnnnnnnn nnnnnnnnnn nnnnnnnnnn nnnnnnnnnn
     2641 nnnnnnncnn nnnnnnnnnn nnnnnnnnnn nnnnnnnnnn nnnnnnnnnn nnnnnnnnnn
     2701 nnnnnnnnnn nnnnnnnnnn nnnnnnnnnn nnnnnnnnna nnnnnnnnnn nnnnnnnnnn
     2761 nnnnnnnnnn nnnnnnnnnn nnnnnnnnnc ctttgacgtt ggagtccacg ttctttaata
     2821 gtggactctt gttccaaact ggaacaacac tcaaccctat ctcggtctat tcttttgatt
     2881 tataagggat tttgccgatt tcggcctatt ggttaaaaaa tgagctgatt taacaaaaat
     2941 ttaacgcgaa ttttaacaaa atattaacgc ttacaattta ggtggcactt ttcggggaaa
     3001 tgtgcgcgga acccctattt gtttattttt ctaaatacat tcaaatatgt atccgctcat
     3061 gaattaattc ttagaaaaac tcatcgagca tcaaatgaaa ctgcaattta ttcatatcag
     3121 gattatcaat accatatttt tgaaaaagcc gtttctgtaa tgaaggagaa aactcaccga
     3181 ggcagttcca taggatggca agatcctggt atcggtctgc gattccgact cgtccaacat
     3241 caatacaacc tattaatttc ccctcgtcaa aaataaggtt atcaagtgag aaatcaccat
     3301 gagtgacgac tgaatccggt gagaatggca aaagtttatg catttctttc cagacttgtt
     3361 caacaggcca gccattacgc tcgtcatcaa aatcactcgc atcaaccaaa ccgttattca
     3421 ttcgtgattg cgcctgagcg agacgaaata cgcgatcgct gttaaaagga caattacaaa
     3481 caggaatcga atgcaaccgg cgcaggaaca ctgccagcgc atcaacaata ttttcacctg
     3541 aatcaggata ttcttctaat acctggaatg ctgttttccc ggggatcgca gtggtgagta
     3601 accatgcatc atcaggagta cggataaaat gcttgatggt cggaagaggc ataaattccg
     3661 tcagccagtt tagtctgacc atctcatctg taacatcatt ggcaacgcta cctttgccat
     3721 gtttcagaaa caactctggc gcatcgggct tcccatacaa tcgatagatt gtcgcacctg
     3781 attgcccgac attatcgcga gcccatttat acccatataa atcagcatcc atgttggaat
     3841 ttaatcgcgg cctagagcaa gacgtttccc gttgaatatg gctcataaca ccccttgtat
     3901 tactgtttat gtaagcagac agttttattg ttcatgacca aaatccctta acgtgagttt
     3961 tcgttccact gagcgtcaga ccccgtagaa aagatcaaag gatcttcttg atatcctttt
     4021 tttctgcgcg taatctgctg cttgcaaaca aaaaaaccac cgctaccagc ggtggtttgt
     4081 ttgccggatc aagagctacc aactcttttt ccgaaggtaa ctggcttcag cagagcgcag
     4141 ataccaaata ctgtccttct agtgtagccg tagttaggcc accacttcaa gaactctgta
     4201 gcaccgccta catacctcgc tctgctaatc ctgttaccag tggctgctgc cagtggcgat
     4261 aagtcgtgtc ttaccgggtt ggactcaaga cgatagttac cggataaggc gcagcggtcg
     4321 ggctgaacgg ggggttcgtg cacacagccc agcttggagc gaacgaccta caccgaactg
     4381 agatacctac agcgtgagct atgagaaagc gccacgcttc ccgaagggag aaaggcggac
     4441 aggtatccgg taagcggcag ggtcggaaca ggagagcgca cgagggagct tccaggggga
     4501 aacgcctggt atctttatag tcctgtcggg tttcgccacc tctgacttga gcgtcgattt
     4561 ttgtgatgct cgtcaggggg gcggagccta tggaaaaacg ccagcaacgc ggccttttta
     4621 cggttcctgg ccttttgctg gccttttgct cacatgttct ttcctgcgtt atcccctgat
     4681 tctgtggata accgtattac cgcctttgag tgagctgata ccgctcgccg cagccgaacg
     4741 accgagcgca gcgagtcagt gagcgaggaa gcggaagagc gcctgatgcg gtattttctc
     4801 cttacgcatc tgtgcggtat ttcacaccgc aatggtgcac tctcagtaca atctgctctg
     4861 atgccgcata gttaagccag tatacactcc gctatcgcta cgtgactggg tcatggctgc
     4921 gccccgacac ccgccaacac ccgctgacgc gccctgacgg gcttgtctgc tcccggcatc
     4981 cgcttacaga caagctgtga ccgtctccgg gagctgcatg tgtcagaggt tttcaccgtc
     5041 atcaccgaaa cgcgcgaggc agctgcggta aagctcatca gcgtggtcgt gaagcgattc
     5101 acagatgtct gcctgttcat ccgcgtccag ctcgttgagt ttctccagaa gcgttaatgt
     5161 ctggcttctg ataaagcggg ccatgttaag ggcggttttt tcctgtttgg tcactgatgc
     5221 ctccgtgtaa gggggatttc tgttcatggg ggtaatgata ccgatgaaac gagagaggat
     5281 gctcacgata cgggttactg atgatgaaca tgcccggtta ctggaacgtt gtgagggtaa
     5341 acaactggcg gtatggatgc ggcgggacca gagaaaaatc actcagggtc aatgccagcg
     5401 cttcgttaat acagatgtag gtgttccaca gggtagccag cagcatcctg cgatgcagat
     5461 ccggaacata atggtgcagg gcgctgactt ccgcgtttcc agactttacg aaacacggaa
     5521 accgaagacc attcatgttg ttgctcaggt cgcagacgtt ttgcagcagc agtcgcttca
     5581 cgttcgctcg cgtatcggtg attcattctg ctaaccagta aggcaacccc gccagcctag
     5641 ccgggtcctc aacgacagga gcacgatcat gcgcacccgt ggggccgcca tgccggcgat
     5701 aatggcctgc ttctcgccga aacgtttggt ggcgggacca gtgacgaagg cttgagcgag
     5761 ggcgtgcaag attccgaata ccgcaagcga caggccgatc atcgtcgcgc tccagcgaaa
     5821 gcggtcctcg ccgaaaatga cccagagcgc tgccggcacc tgtcctacga gttgcatgat
     5881 aaagaagaca gtcataagtg cggcgacgat agtcatgccc cgcgcccacc ggaaggagct
     5941 gactgggttg aaggctctca agggcatcgg tcgagatccc ggtgcctaat gagtgagcta
     6001 acttacatta attgcgttgc gctcactgcc cgctttccag tcgggaaacc tgtcgtgcca
     6061 gctgcattaa tgaatcggcc aacgcgcggg gagaggcggt ttgcgtattg ggcgccaggg
     6121 tggtttttct tttcaccagt gagacgggca acagctgatt gcccttcacc gcctggccct
     6181 gagagagttg cagcaagcgg tccacgctgg tttgccccag caggcgaaaa tcctgtttga
     6241 tggtggttaa cggcgggata taacatgagc tgtcttcggt atcgtcgtat cccactaccg
     6301 agatatccgc accaacgcgc agcccggact cggtaatggc gcgcattgcg cccagcgcca
     6361 tctgatcgtt ggcaaccagc atcgcagtgg gaacgatgcc ctcattcagc atttgcatgg
     6421 tttgttgaaa accggacatg gcactccagt cgccttcccg ttccgctatc ggctgaattt
     6481 gattgcgagt gagatattta tgccagccag ccagacgcag acgcgccgag acagaactta
     6541 atgggcccgc taacagcgcg atttgctggt gacccaatgc gaccagatgc tccacgccca
     6601 gtcgcgtacc gtcttcatgg gagaaaataa tactgttgat gggtgtctgg tcagagacat
     6661 caagaaataa cgccggaaca ttagtgcagg cagcttccac agcaatggca tcctggtcat
     6721 ccagcggata gttaatgatc agcccactga cgcgttgcgc gagaagattg tgcaccgccg
     6781 ctttacaggc ttcgacgccg cttcgttcta ccatcgacac caccacgctg gcacccagtt
     6841 gatcggcgcg agatttaatc gccgcgacaa tttgcgacgg cgcgtgcagg gccagactgg
     6901 aggtggcaac gccaatcagc aacgactgtt tgcccgccag ttgttgtgcc acgcggttgg
     6961 gaatgtaatt cagctccgcc atcgccgctt ccactttttc ccgcgttttc gcagaaacgt
     7021 ggctggcctg gttcaccacg cgggaaacgg tctgataaga gacaccggca tactctgcga
     7081 catcgtataa cgttactggt ttcacattca ccaccctgaa ttgactctct tccgggcgct
     7141 atcatgccat accgcgaaag gttttgcgcc attcgatggt gtccgggatc tcgacgctct
     7201 cccttatgcg actcctgcat taggaagcag cccagtagta ggttgaggcc gttgagcacc
     7261 gccgccgcaa ggaatggtgc atgcaaggag atggcgccca acagtccccc ggccacgggg
     7321 cctgccacca tacccacgcc gaaacaagcg ctcatgagcc cgaagtggcg agcccgatct
     7381 tccccatcgg tgatgtcggc gatataggcg ccagcaaccg cacctgtggc gccggtgatg
     7441 ccggccacga tgcgtccggc gtagaggatc gagatctcga tcccgcgaaa t
//
