[The description below was written by a language model from this plasmid's Addgene catalogue record and the feature table of its GenBank file.]
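Description:
SARS-CoV-2_N_deltalinker is a 7,491 bp bacterial expression plasmid built on the pTHMT backbone, designed to produce the SARS-CoV-2 nucleocapsid (N) protein lacking its linker region as an MBP fusion in E. coli. It is maintained through a ColE1/pMB1-type origin and selected with kanamycin via the aph(3')-Ia gene. The catalogue lists it as high copy, although the map also carries the pBR322 bom region and the rop gene, which normally moderates copy number. An f1 phage origin is present as well.

Expression is driven by a T7 promoter followed by a lac operator and the strong T7 gene 10 ribosome binding site. A plasmid-borne lacI gene with its own promoter supplies repressor, so transcription requires a host providing T7 RNA polymerase and is induced with IPTG. The annotated reading frame begins with a 6xHis tag, followed by a signal-sequence-free maltose binding protein that stays in the cytosol, an attB1 Gateway site, and a TEV protease recognition site that allows the His-MBP solubility and purification handle to be removed from the downstream protein. The N coding sequence itself is not annotated in the feature table, but it presumably occupies the unannotated stretch between the TEV site and the T7 terminator. A second 6xHis sequence is annotated just before the terminator; the record does not show whether it is in frame with the insert. The exact residues deleted are not stated either, as the mutation is recorded only as the linker deletion.

The associated publication concerns phase separation of N protein with RNA and human hnRNPs, consistent with use of this construct to make recombinant linker-deleted protein for in vitro biophysical comparison.
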