Addgene plasmid #157870: SARS-CoV-2_N_deltalinker
Purpose: express MBP tagged SARS-CoV-2 Nucleocapsid protein without the linker
Depositing lab: Nicolas Fawzi. Depositing organization: Brown University. Publication: SARS-CoV-2 nucleocapsid protein phase-separates with RNA and with human hnRNPs. Perdikari TM, Murthy AC, Ryan VH, Watters S, Naik MT, Fawzi NL. EMBO J. 2020 Nov 17:e106478. doi: 10.15252/embj.2020106478. PubMed 33200826.
Backbone
  Vector backbone: pTHMT
  Vector type: Bacterial Expression
Growth in bacteria
  Bacterial resistance: Kanamycin, 50 μg/mL
  Growth temperature: 37°C
  Growth strain: DH5alpha
  Copy number: High Copy
Gene/Insert
  Gene/Insert name: N
  Species: SARS-CoV-2
  Mutation: deltaliner
  Entrez Gene: N (a.k.a. GU280_gp10)
  Tag / fusion protein: MBP (N terminal on insert)
  Cloning method: Restriction Enzyme; 5′ cloning site Unknown (unknown if destroyed); 3′ cloning site Unknown (unknown if destroyed)
Terms and licenses: Academic/Nonprofit Terms; Industry Terms: Not Available to Industry
How to cite: SARS-CoV-2_N_deltalinker was a gift from Nicolas Fawzi (Addgene plasmid # 157870 ; http://n2t.net/addgene:157870 ; RRID:Addgene_157870)
