>Addgene plasmid #157870 | SARS-CoV-2_N_deltalinker | depositor partial sequence | sequence record 305099 | insert
CATATGAGCGACAATGGTCCGCAGAATCAACGTAATGCGCCGCGTATCACCTTTGGTGGTCCGAGCGACA
GCACCGGCAGCAATCAGAATGGCGAACGTAGCGGTGCGCGTAGCAAACAGCGTCGTCCGCAGGGTCTGCC
GAACAACACCGCGAGCTGGTTTACCGCGCTGACCCAACACGGCAAAGAAGACCTGAAATTCCCGCGTGGT
CAAGGCGTTCCGATCAACACCAACAGCAGCCCGGATGACCAGATTGGCTATTACCGTCGTGCGACCCGTC
GTATTCGTGGCGGTGATGGCAAGATGAAAGACCTGAGCCCGCGTTGGTATTTCTACTATCTGGGTACCGG
CCCGGAGGCGGGTCTGCCGTATGGTGCGAACAAGGACGGTATCATTTGGGTGGCGACCGAAGGCGCGCTG
AACACCCCGAAGGACCACATCGGTACCCGTAACCCGGCGAACAACGCGGCGATCGTTCTGCAGCTGCCGC
AAGGTACCACCCTGCCGAAAGGTTTCTATGCGGAGAAGAAAAGCGCGGCGGAGGCGAGCAAAAAGCCGCG
TCAGAAACGTACCGCGACCAAAGCGTACAACGTGACCCAAGCGTTTGGTCGTCGTGGTCCGGAACAAACC
CAGGGTAACTTCGGTGATCAGGAACTGATTCGTCAAGGTACCGACTACAAACACTGGCCGCAAATCGCGC
AGTTCGCGCCGAGCGCGAGCGCGTTCTTTGGTATGAGCCGTATCGGTATGGAAGTTACCCCGAGCGGTAC
CTGGCTGACCTATACCGGTGCGATCAAGCTGGACGATAAGGATCCGAACTTCAAGGACCAGGTTATCCTG
CTGAACAAGCACATCGACGCGTACAAAACCTTCCCGCCGACCGAGCCGAAGAAAGACAAGAAGAAGAAAG
CGGACGAGACCCAAGCGCTGCCGCAACGTCAGAAAAAGCAACAGACCGTTACCCTGCTGCCGGCGGCGGA
TCTGGACGACTTTAGCAAACAACTGCAACAGAGCATGAGCAGCGCGGATAGCACCCAGGCGTAACTCGAG
